LOCUS       Exported 6036 bp ds-DNA circular SYN 12-MAY-2021
DEFINITION  Mammalian expression plasmid for SARS-CoV-2 helicase.
ACCESSION   .
VERSION     .
KEYWORDS    pGBW-m4134333
SOURCE      synthetic DNA construct
  ORGANISM  synthetic DNA construct
REFERENCE   1 (bases 1 to 6036)
  TITLE     SARS-CoV-2 protein Mammalian expression constructs, tagged, for
            protein expression and/or purification
REFERENCE   2 (bases 1 to 6036)
  AUTHORS   .
  TITLE     Direct Submission
  JOURNAL   Exported May 12, 2021 from SnapGene Server 1.1.58
            http://www.snapgene.com
FEATURES             Location/Qualifiers
     source          1..6036
                     /organism="synthetic DNA construct"
                     /mol_type="other DNA"
     CDS             1805..1825
                     /codon_start=1
                     /product="tobacco etch virus (TEV) protease recognition and
                     cleavage site"
                     /label=TEV site
                     /translation="ENLYFQS"
     CDS             1826..1852
                     /codon_start=1
                     /product="HA (human influenza hemagglutinin) epitope tag"
                     /label=HA
                     /translation="YPYDVPDYA"
     polyA_signal    1905..2026
                     /label=SV40 poly(A) signal
                     /note="SV40 polyadenylation signal"
     primer_bind     complement(1916..1935)
                     /label=EBV-rev
                     /note="SV40 polyA terminator, reverse primer"
     primer_bind     1970..1989
                     /label=SV40pA-R
                     /note="SV40 polyA, reverse primer"
     terminator      2141..2187
                     /label=T7 terminator
                     /note="transcription terminator for bacteriophage T7 RNA
                     polymerase"
     terminator      2217..2353
                     /label=rrnG terminator
                     /note="transcription terminator from the E. coli ribosomal
                     RNA rrnG operon (Albrechtsen et al., 1991)"
     misc_feature    2398..2469
                     /label=3' beta-globin insulator
                     /note="insulator downstream of the human beta-globin locus
                     (Farrell et al., 2002)"
     rep_origin      complement(2695..3283)
                     /direction=LEFT
                     /label=ori
                     /note="high-copy-number ColE1/pMB1/pBR322/pUC origin of
                     replication"
     primer_bind     complement(2775..2794)
                     /label=pBR322ori-F
                     /note="pBR322 origin, forward primer"
     CDS             4029..4889
                     /codon_start=1
                     /gene="bla"
                     /product="beta-lactamase"
                     /label=AmpR
                     /note="confers resistance to ampicillin, carbenicillin, and
                     related antibiotics"
                     /translation="MSIQHFRVALIPFFAAFCLPVFAHPETLVKVKDAEDQLGARVGYI
                     ELDLNSGKILESFRPEERFPMMSTFKVLLCGAVLSRIDAGQEQLGRRIHYSQNDLVEYS
                     PVTEKHLTDGMTVRELCSAAITMSDNTAANLLLTTIGGPKELTAFLHNMGDHVTRLDRW
                     EPELNEAIPNDERDTTMPVAMATTLRKLLTGELLTLASRQQLIDWMEADKVAGPLLRSA
                     LPAGWFIADKSGAGERGSRGIIAALGPDGKPSRIVVIYTTGSQATMDERNRQIAEIGAS
                     LIKHW"
     primer_bind     complement(4247..4266)
                     /label=Amp-R
                     /note="Ampicillin resistance gene, reverse primer"
     terminator      4902..5038
                     /label=rrnG terminator
                     /note="transcription terminator from the E. coli ribosomal
                     RNA rrnG operon (Albrechtsen et al., 1991)"
     misc_feature    5190..5261
                     /label=5' beta-globin insulator
                     /note="insulator upstream of the human beta-globin locus
                     (Farrell et al., 2002)"
     terminator      5266..5312
                     /label=T7 terminator
                     /note="transcription terminator for bacteriophage T7 RNA
                     polymerase"
     polyA_signal    5330..5378
                     /note="synthetic polyadenylation signal"
     enhancer        5459..5762
                     /label=CMV enhancer
                     /note="human cytomegalovirus immediate early enhancer"
     promoter        5764..5966
                     /label=CMV promoter
                     /note="human cytomegalovirus (CMV) immediate early
                     promoter"
     primer_bind     5917..5937
                     /label=CMV-F
                     /note="Human CMV immediate early promoter, forward primer"
     regulatory      6035..8
                     /regulatory_class="other"
                     /note="vertebrate consensus sequence for strong initiation
                     of translation (Kozak, 1987)"
ORIGIN
        1 caccatggtt ggggcttgtg ttctttgcaa ttcacagact tcattaagat gtggtgcttg
       61 catacgtaga ccattcttat gttgtaaatg ctgttacgac catgtcatat caacatcaca
      121 taaattagtc ttgtctgtta atccgtatgt ttgcaatgct ccaggttgtg atgtcacaga
      181 tgtgactcaa ctttacttag gaggtatgag ctattattgt aaatcacata aaccacccat
      241 tagttttcca ttgtgtgcta atggacaagt ttttggttta tataaaaata catgtgttgg
      301 tagcgataat gttactgact ttaatgcaat tgcaacatgt gactggacaa atgctggtga
      361 ttacatttta gctaacacct gtactgaaag actcaagctt tttgcagcag aaacgctcaa
      421 agctactgag gagacattta aactgtctta tggtattgct actgtacgtg aagtgctgtc
      481 tgacagagaa ttacatcttt catgggaagt tggtaaacct agaccaccac ttaaccgaaa
      541 ttatgtcttt actggttatc gtgtaactaa aaacagtaaa gtacaaatag gagagtacac
      601 ctttgaaaaa ggtgactatg gtgatgctgt tgtttaccga ggtacaacaa cttacaaatt
      661 aaatgttggt gattattttg tgctgacatc acatacagta atgccattaa gtgcacctac
      721 actagtgcca caagagcact atgttagaat tactggctta tacccaacac tcaatatctc
      781 agatgagttt tctagcaatg ttgcaaatta tcaaaaggtt ggtatgcaaa agtattctac
      841 actccaggga ccacctggta ctggtaagag tcattttgct attggcctag ctctctacta
      901 cccttctgct cgcatagtgt atacagcttg ctctcatgcc gctgttgatg cactatgtga
      961 gaaggcatta aaatatttgc ctatagataa atgtagtaga attatacctg cacgtgctcg
     1021 tgtagagtgt tttgataaat tcaaagtgaa ttcaacatta gaacagtatg tcttttgtac
     1081 tgtaaatgca ttgcctgaga cgacagcaga tatagttgtc tttgatgaaa tttcaatggc
     1141 cacaaattat gatttgagtg ttgtcaatgc cagattacgt gctaagcact atgtgtacat
     1201 tggcgaccct gctcaattac ctgcaccacg cacattgcta actaagggca cactagaacc
     1261 agaatatttc aattcagtgt gtagacttat gaaaactata ggtccagaca tgttcctcgg
     1321 aacttgtcgg cgttgtcctg ctgaaattgt tgacactgtg agtgctttgg tttatgataa
     1381 taagcttaaa gcacataaag acaaatcagc tcaatgcttt aaaatgtttt ataagggtgt
     1441 tatcacgcat gatgtttcat ctgcaattaa caggccacaa ataggcgtgg taagagaatt
     1501 ccttacacgt aaccctgctt ggagaaaagc tgtctttatt tcaccttata attcacagaa
     1561 tgctgtagcc tcaaagattt tgggactacc aactcaaact gttgattcat cacagggctc
     1621 agaatatgac tatgtcatat tcactcaaac cactgaaaca gctcactctt gtaatgtaaa
     1681 cagatttaat gttgctatta ccagagcaaa agtaggcata ctttgcataa tgtctgatag
     1741 agacctttat gacaagttgc aatttacaag tcttgaaatt ccacgtagga atgtggcaac
     1801 tttagaaaac ctttactttc agtcgtaccc ctatgacgta ccagattatg cgtaagctag
     1861 cttgactgac tgagatacag cgtaccttca gctcacagac atgataagat acattgatga
     1921 gtttggacaa accacaacta gaatgcagtg aaaaaaatgc tttatttgtg aaatttgtga
     1981 tgctattgct ttatttgtaa ccattataag ctgcaataaa caagttaaca acaacaattg
     2041 cattcatttt atgtttcagg ttcaggggga ggtgtgggag gttttttaaa gcaagtaaaa
     2101 cctctacaaa tgtggtattg gcccatctct atcggtatcg tagcataacc ccttggggcc
     2161 tctaaacggg tcttgagggg ttttttgtgc ccctcgggcc ggattgctat ctaccggcat
     2221 tggcgcagaa aaaaatgcct gatgcgacgc tgcgcgtctt atactcccac atatgccaga
     2281 ttcagcaacg gatacggctt ccccaacttg cccacttcca tacgtgtcct ccttaccaga
     2341 aatttatcct taaggtcgtc agctatcctg caggcgatct ctcgatttcg atcaagacat
     2401 tcctttaatg gtcttttctg gacaccacta ggggtcagaa gtagttcatc aaactttctt
     2461 ccctccctaa tctcattggt taccttgggc tatcgaaact taattaacca gtcaagtcag
     2521 ctacttggcg agatcgactt gtctgggttt cgactacgct cagaattgcg tcagtcaagt
     2581 tcgatctggt ccttgctatt gcacccgttc tccgattacg agtttcattt aaatcatgtg
     2641 agcaaaaggc cagcaaaagg ccaggaaccg taaaaaggcc gcgttgctgg cgtttttcca
     2701 taggctccgc ccccctgacg agcatcacaa aaatcgacgc tcaagtcaga ggtggcgaaa
     2761 cccgacagga ctataaagat accaggcgtt tccccctgga agctccctcg tgcgctctcc
     2821 tgttccgacc ctgccgctta ccggatacct gtccgccttt ctcccttcgg gaagcgtggc
     2881 gctttctcat agctcacgct gtaggtatct cagttcggtg taggtcgttc gctccaagct
     2941 gggctgtgtg cacgaacccc ccgttcagcc cgaccgctgc gccttatccg gtaactatcg
     3001 tcttgagtcc aacccggtaa gacacgactt atcgccactg gcagcagcca ctggtaacag
     3061 gattagcaga gcgaggtatg taggcggtgc tacagagttc ttgaagtggt ggcctaacta
     3121 cggctacact agaagaacag tatttggtat ctgcgctctg ctgaagccag ttaccttcgg
     3181 aaaaagagtt ggtagctctt gatccggcaa acaaaccacc gctggtagcg gtggtttttt
     3241 tgtttgcaag cagcagatta cgcgcagaaa aaaaggatct caagaagatc ctttgatctt
     3301 ttctacgggg tctgacgctc agtggaacga aaactcacgt taagggattt tggtcatgag
     3361 attatcaaaa aggatcttca cctagatcct tttaaattaa aaatgaagtt ttaaatcaat
     3421 ctaaagtata tatgagtaaa cttggtctga cagttaccaa tgcttaatca gtgaggcacc
     3481 tatctcagcg atctgtctat ttcgttcatc catagttgca tttaaatttc cgaactctcc
     3541 aaggccctcg tcggaaaatc ttcaaacctt tcgtccgatc catcttgcag gctacctctc
     3601 gaacgaacta tcgcaagtct cttggccggc cttgcgcctt ggctattgct tggcagcgcc
     3661 tatcgccagg tattactcca atcccgaata tccgagatcg ggatcacccg agagaagttc
     3721 aacctacatc ctcaatcccg atctatccga gatccgagga atatcgaaat cggggcgcgc
     3781 ctggtgtacc gagaacgatc ctctcagtgc gagtctcgac gatccatatc gttgcttggc
     3841 agtcagccag tcggaatcca gcttgggacc caggaagtcc aatcgtcaga tattgtactc
     3901 aagcctggtc acggcagcgt accgatctgt ttaaacctag atattgatag tctgatcggt
     3961 caacgtataa tcgagtccta gcttttgcaa acatctatca agagacagga tcagcaggag
     4021 gctttcgcat gagtattcaa catttccgtg tcgcccttat tccctttttt gcggcatttt
     4081 gccttcctgt ttttgctcac ccagaaacgc tggtgaaagt aaaagatgct gaagatcagt
     4141 tgggtgcgcg agtgggttac atcgaactgg atctcaacag cggtaagatc cttgagagtt
     4201 ttcgccccga agaacgcttt ccaatgatga gcacttttaa agttctgcta tgtggcgcgg
     4261 tattatcccg tattgacgcc gggcaagagc aactcggtcg ccgcatacac tattctcaga
     4321 atgacttggt tgagtattca ccagtcacag aaaagcatct tacggatggc atgacagtaa
     4381 gagaattatg cagtgctgcc ataaccatga gtgataacac tgcggccaac ttacttctga
     4441 caacgattgg aggaccgaag gagctaaccg cttttttgca caacatgggg gatcatgtaa
     4501 ctcgccttga tcgttgggaa ccggagctga atgaagccat accaaacgac gagcgtgaca
     4561 ccacgatgcc tgtagcaatg gcaacaacct tgcgtaaact attaactggc gaactactta
     4621 ctctagcttc ccggcaacag ttgatagact ggatggaggc ggataaagtt gcaggaccac
     4681 ttctgcgctc ggcccttccg gctggctggt ttattgctga taaatctgga gccggtgagc
     4741 gtgggtctcg cggtatcatt gcagcactgg ggccagatgg taagccctcc cgtatcgtag
     4801 ttatctacac gacggggagt caggcaacta tggatgaacg aaatagacag atcgctgaga
     4861 taggtgcctc actgattaag cattggtaac cgattctagg tgcattggcg cagaaaaaaa
     4921 tgcctgatgc gacgctgcgc gtcttatact cccacatatg ccagattcag caacggatac
     4981 ggcttcccca acttgcccac ttccatacgt gtcctcctta ccagaaattt atccttaaga
     5041 tcccgaatcg tttaaactcg actctggctc tatcgaatct ccgtcgtttc gagcttacgc
     5101 gaacagccgt ggcgctcatt tgctcgtcgg gcatcgaatc tcgtcagcta tcgtcagctt
     5161 acctttttgg cagcgatcgc ggctcccgac atcttggacc attagctcca caggtatctt
     5221 cttccctcta gtggtcataa cagcagcttc agctacctct caattcaaaa aacccctcaa
     5281 gacccgttta gaggccccaa ggggttatgc tatcaatcgt tgcgttacac acacaaaaaa
     5341 ccaacacaca tccatcttcg atggatagcg attttattat ctaactgctg atcgagtgta
     5401 gccagatcta gtaatcaatt acggggtcat tagttcatag cccatatatg gagttccgcg
     5461 ttacataact tacggtaaat ggcccgcctg gctgaccgcc caacgacccc cgcccattga
     5521 cgtcaataat gacgtatgtt cccatagtaa cgccaatagg gactttccat tgacgtcaat
     5581 gggtggagta tttacggtaa actgcccact tggcagtaca tcaagtgtat catatgccaa
     5641 gtacgccccc tattgacgtc aatgacggta aatggcccgc ctggcattat gcccagtaca
     5701 tgaccttatg ggactttcct acttggcagt acatctacgt attagtcatc gctattacca
     5761 tgctgatgcg gttttggcag tacatcaatg ggcgtggata gcggtttgac tcacggggat
     5821 ttccaagtct ccaccccatt gacgtcaatg ggagtttgtt ttggcaccaa aatcaacggg
     5881 actttccaaa atgtcgtaac aactccgccc cattgacgca aatgggcggt aggcgtgtac
     5941 ggtgggaggt ctatataagc agagctggtt tagtgaaccg tcagatcaga tctttgtcga
     6001 tcctaccatc cactcgacac acccgccagc ggccgc
//
