[The description below was written by a language model from this plasmid's Addgene catalogue record and the feature table of its GenBank file.]
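Description:
pGBW-m4134333 is a 6,036 bp circular mammalian expression plasmid built on the pTwist_CMV_6 backbone and carrying the wild-type SARS-CoV-2 helicase (nsp13), a mature product of the viral ORF1ab polyprotein. It is propagated in E. coli through a high-copy ColE1/pUC-type origin and selected with ampicillin via the beta-lactamase (AmpR) gene. No mammalian selection marker appears in the feature table, which suggests transient expression, although the record does not say so explicitly.

The expression cassette spans the plasmid's numbering origin. The human cytomegalovirus immediate-early enhancer and promoter drive transcription, and a Kozak consensus sequence positioned at the start of the coding region promotes efficient translation initiation. The roughly 1.8 kb helicase coding sequence is not annotated as its own feature, but it occupies the interval between the Kozak element and the backbone-encoded C-terminal tags. These are a TEV protease recognition site followed directly by an HA epitope, so the tag can be used for detection or immunoaffinity capture and then cleaved off with TEV protease. An SV40 polyadenylation signal terminates the transcript.

The cassette is bracketed by insulating elements. T7 and rrnG transcription terminators and short 5' and 3' beta-globin insulator sequences lie on both sides, and a synthetic poly(A) signal sits upstream of the CMV enhancer. These should limit read-through transcription between the bacterial backbone and the expression unit. The plasmid belongs to a set of tagged SARS-CoV-2 protein constructs intended for expression and/or purification of viral proteins in mammalian cells.
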