Addgene plasmid #152671: pGBW-m4134333
Purpose: Mammalian expression plasmid for SARS-CoV-2 helicase
Depositing lab: Ginkgo Bioworks & Benjie Chen. Depositing organization: Ginkgo Bioworks.
Backbone
  Vector backbone: pTwist_CMV_6
  Backbone size w/o insert (bp): 4180
  Vector type: Mammalian Expression
Growth in bacteria
  Bacterial resistance: Ampicillin, 100 μg/mL
  Growth temperature: 37°C
  Growth strain: DH5alpha
  Copy number: High Copy
Gene/Insert
  Gene/Insert name: SARS-CoV-2 helicase (alt name: nsp13)
  Species: Severe acute respiratory syndrome coronavirus 2
  Insert size (bp): 1796
  Mutation: wt
  Entrez Gene: ORF1ab (a.k.a. GU280_gp01)
  Promoter: CMV
  Tag / fusion protein: Cleavable TEV;HA (C terminal on backbone)
  Cloning method: Unknown
Resource information
  A portion of this plasmid was derived from a plasmid made by: GinkgoBioworks
Depositor comments: NCBI reference sequence: YP_009725308.1
How to cite: pGBW-m4134333 was a gift from Ginkgo Bioworks & Benjie Chen (Addgene plasmid # 152671 ; http://n2t.net/addgene:152671 ; RRID:Addgene_152671)
